Addgene plasmid #114769: NIK3 nA5_pECIA14
Purpose: Prey vector NIK3 nA5_pECIA14 should be used with bait vector NIK3 nA5_pECIA2.
Depositing lab: Youssef Belkhadir. Depositing organization: Gregor Mendel Institute of Molecular Plant Biology. Publication: An extracellular network of Arabidopsis leucine-rich repeat receptor kinases. Smakowska-Luzan E, Mott GA, Parys K, Stegmann M, Howton TC, Layeghifard M, Neuhold J, Lehner A, Kong J, Grunwald K, Weinberger N, Satbhai SB, Mayer D, Busch W, Madalinski M, Stolt-Bergner P, Provart NJ, Mukhtar MS, Zipfel C, Desveaux D, Guttman DS, Belkhadir Y. Nature. 2018 Jan 18;553(7688):342-346. doi: 10.1038/nature25184. Epub 2018 Jan 10. PubMed 29320478.
Backbone
  Vector backbone: pECIA14
  Backbone manufacturer: Chris Garcia (Addgene plasmid # 47051)
  Vector type: Insect Expression
Growth in bacteria
  Bacterial resistance: Ampicillin, 100 μg/mL
  Growth temperature: 37°C
  Growth strain: DH5alpha
  Copy number: High Copy
Gene/Insert
  Gene/Insert name: AT1G60800
  Species: A. thaliana (mustard weed)
  Entrez Gene: NIK3 (a.k.a. AT1G60800, AtNIK3, F8A5.31, F8A5_31, NSP-interacting kinase 3)
  Promoter: Metallothionein (Copper-Inducible)
  Cloning method: Ligation Independent Cloning
Terms and licenses: Academic/Nonprofit Terms; Industry Terms: Not Available to Industry
Depositor comments: Plasmid for secreted expression in Drosophila cell culture by induction via CuSO4. Insert is an extracellular domain of indicated LRR-RK, C-terminally tagged with Pentameric rat COMP helix, Alkaline Phosphatase (human, placental), Flag, and hexahistidine tags. Insert Protein Sequence: SPTGVNYEVTALVAVKNELNDPYKVLENWDVNSVDPCSWRMVSCTDGYVSSLDLPSQSLSGTLSPRIGNLTYLQSVVLQNNAITGPIPETIGRLEKLQSLDLSNNSFTGEIPASLGELKNLNYLRLNNNSLIGTCPESLSKIEGLTLVDISYNNLSGSLPKVSARTFKVIGNALICGPKAVSNCSAVPEPLTLPQDGPDESGTRTNGH
How to cite: NIK3 nA5_pECIA14 was a gift from Youssef Belkhadir (Addgene plasmid # 114769 ; http://n2t.net/addgene:114769 ; RRID:Addgene_114769)
