[The description below was written by a language model from this plasmid's Addgene catalogue record and pLannotate feature annotations shown in this document.]
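Description:
NIK3 nA5_pECIA14 is an insect-cell expression plasmid built on the pECIA14 backbone, designed for secreted production of a plant receptor ectodomain in Drosophila cell culture. It is maintained in E. coli as a high-copy plasmid through a ColE1/pUC-type origin and selected with ampicillin via the β-lactamase gene. The remaining bacterial elements in the feature table (lac promoter/operator, and fragments of lacZα, lacI, rop and bom) are residual cloning-vector sequence with no evident role in the construct's function.

The expression cassette is driven by the Drosophila metallothionein promoter, which is induced by adding copper sulfate to the culture. Downstream, a Drosophila BiP signal sequence directs the product into the secretory pathway and is fused to the extracellular domain of Arabidopsis thaliana NIK3 (AT1G60800, NSP-interacting kinase 3), a leucine-rich repeat receptor kinase. The ectodomain was inserted by ligation independent cloning. It is followed at its C-terminus by the pentamerising coiled-coil helix of rat COMP, human placental alkaline phosphatase, a FLAG epitope and, according to the depositor, a hexahistidine tag (not separately annotated in the feature table). An SV40 polyadenylation signal lies after the fusion, although it is annotated on the opposite strand.

The COMP helix assembles the secreted protein into pentamers, raising avidity so that weak ectodomain interactions become detectable, while alkaline phosphatase provides an enzymatic readout. The plasmid is the "prey" vector of a bait/prey extracellular interaction assay and is meant to be paired with the matching bait construct in pECIA2. It belongs to a collection used to map the interaction network among Arabidopsis LRR receptor kinase extracellular domains.
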