Features (pLannotate 1.2.2; 19 found; start..end, strand, type, name):
     23..449     +  promoter       MT promoter: Drosophila metallothionein promoter
    467..520     +  sig_peptide    BiP signal sequence: Drosophila BiP signal sequence
    521..1144    +  CDS            NIK3 (fragment): NIK3_ARATH - Experimental evidence at protein level: Swiss-Prot protein existence level 1. Involved in defense response to geminivirus infection. From Arabidopsis thaliana (Mouse-ear cress).
   1181..1360    +  CDS            Comp (fragment): COMP_RAT - Experimental evidence at protein level: Swiss-Prot protein existence level 1. May play a role in the structural integrity of cartilage via its interaction with other extracellular matrix proteins such as the collagens and fibronectin. Can mediate the interaction of chondrocytes with the cartilage extracellular matrix through interaction with cell surface integrin receptors. Could play a role in the pathogenesis of osteoarthritis. Potent suppressor of apoptosis in both primary chondrocytes and transformed cells. Suppresses apoptosis by blocking the activation of caspase-3 and by indu
   1348..2800    +  CDS            SEAP (fragment): secreted alkaline phosphatase from human placenta The natural enzyme has a C-terminal transmembrane sequence that is replaced by a GPI anchor.
   2837..2866    +  CDS            2xFLAG (fragment): two tandem FLAG® epitope tags
   2972..3106    -  polyA_signal   SV40 poly(A) signal: SV40 polyadenylation signal
   3129..3213    -  CDS            large T antigen (fragment): large T antigen from SV40 (simian virus 40)
   3213..3237    +  misc_feature   MCS (fragment): pUC18/19 multiple cloning site
   3274..3290    -  protein_bind   lac operator: The lac repressor binds to the lac operator to inhibit transcription in E. coli. This inhibition can be relieved by adding lactose or isopropyl-β-D-thiogalactopyranoside (IPTG). lac repressor encoded by lacI
   3298..3328    -  promoter       lac promoter: promoter for the E. coli lac operon
   3343..3364    -  protein_bind   CAP binding site: CAP binding activates transcription in the presence of cAMP. E. coli catabolite activator protein
   3377..3469    -  CDS            lacI (fragment): lac repressor; lacI; The lac repressor binds to the lac operator to inhibit transcription in E. coli. This inhibition can be relieved by adding lactose or isopropyl-β-D-thiogalactopyranoside (IPTG).
   3652..4240    -  rep_origin     ori: high-copy-number ColE1/pMB1/pBR322/pUC origin of replication
   4411..5271    -  CDS            AmpR: β-lactamase; bla; confers resistance to ampicillin, carbenicillin, and related antibiotics
   5272..5376    -  promoter       AmpR promoter: bla
   5471..5506    +  CDS            rop (fragment): Rop protein, which maintains plasmids at low copy number; rop
   5608..5707    +  misc_feature   bom (fragment): basis of mobility region from pBR322
   5713..21      -  CDS            lacZα (fragment) (across the origin): LacZα fragment of β-galactosidase; lacZ fragment
>Addgene plasmid #114769 | NIK3 nA5_pECIA14 | addgene full sequence | sequence record 270208 | Addgene NGS Result
GTAAAACGACGGCCAGTGAATTAATTCGTTGCAGGACAGGATGTGGTGCCCGATGTGACTAGCTCTTTGC
TGCAGGCCGTCCTATCCTCTGGTTCCGATAAGAGACCCAGAACTCCGGCCCCCCACCGCCCACCGCCACC
CCCATACATATGTGGTACGCAAGTAAGAGTGCCTGCGCATGCCCCATGTGCCCCACCAAGAGCTTTGCAT
CCCATACAAGTCCCCAAAGTGGAGAACCGAACCAATTCTTCGCGGGCAGAACAAAAGCTTCTGCACACGT
CTCCACTCGAATTTGGAGCCGGCCGGCGTGTGCAAAAGAGGTGAATCGAACGAAAGACCCGTGTGTAAAG
CCGCGTTTCCAAAATGTATAAAACCGAGAGCATCTGGCCAATGTGCATCAGTTGTGGTCAGCAGCAAAAT
CAAGTGAATCATCTCAGTGCAACTAAAGGGGGGATCCGATCTCAATATGAAGTTATGCATATTACTGGCC
GTCGTGGCCTTTGTTGGCCTCTCGCTCGGGTCTCCTACTGGTGTAAACTATGAAGTGACAGCTTTGGTTG
CTGTGAAGAATGAATTGAATGATCCGTACAAAGTTCTTGAGAATTGGGATGTGAATTCAGTTGATCCTTG
TAGCTGGAGAATGGTTTCTTGCACTGATGGCTATGTCTCTTCACTGGATCTTCCTAGCCAAAGCTTGTCT
GGTACATTGTCTCCTAGAATCGGAAACCTCACCTATTTACAATCAGTGGTGTTGCAAAACAATGCAATCA
CTGGTCCAATTCCGGAAACGATTGGGAGGTTGGAGAAGCTTCAGTCACTTGATCTTTCGAACAATTCATT
CACCGGGGAGATACCGGCCTCACTTGGAGAACTCAAGAACTTGAATTACTTGCGGTTAAACAATAACAGT
CTTATAGGAACTTGCCCTGAGTCTCTATCCAAGATTGAGGGACTCACTCTAGTCGACATTTCGTATAACA
ATCTTAGTGGTTCGCTGCCAAAAGTTTCTGCCAGAACTTTCAAGGTAATTGGTAATGCGTTAATCTGTGG
CCCAAAAGCTGTTTCAAACTGTTCTGCTGTTCCCGAGCCTCTCACGCTTCCACAAGATGGTCCAGATGAA
TCAGGAACTCGTACCAATGGCCATCTGGAGGTGCTGTTCCAGGGACCAAGCGGCAATCCCGGCGGCGATC
TGGCCCCCCAGATGCTGCGCGAGCTGCAGGAGACCAATGCCGCCCTGCAGGACGTGCGCGAGCTGCTGCG
CCACCGCGTGAAGGAGATCACCTTCCTGAAGAACACCGTGATGGAGTGCGACGCCTGCGGCATGCAGCCC
TCTAGAGGCTCCGGCTCCATCATCCCAGTTGAGGAGGAGAACCCGGACTTCTGGAACCGCGAGGCAGCCG
AGGCCCTGGGTGCCGCCAAGAAGCTGCAGCCTGCACAGACAGCCGCCAAGAACCTCATCATCTTCCTGGG
CGATGGGATGGGGGTGTCTACGGTGACAGCTGCCAGGATCCTAAAAGGGCAGAAGAAGGACAAACTGGGG
CCTGAGATACCCCTGGCCATGGACCGCTTCCCATATGTGGCTCTGTCCAAGACATACAATGTAGACAAAC
ATGTGCCAGACAGTGGAGCCACAGCCACGGCCTACCTGTGCGGGGTCAAGGGCAACTTCCAGACCATTGG
CTTGAGTGCAGCCGCCCGCTTTAACCAGTGCAACACGACACGCGGCAACGAGGTCATCTCCGTGATGAAT
CGGGCCAAGAAAGCAGGGAAGTCAGTGGGAGTGGTAACCACCACACGAGTGCAGCACGCCTCGCCAGCCG
GCACCTACGCCCACACGGTGAACCGCAACTGGTACTCGGACGCCGACGTGCCTGCCTCGGCCCGCCAGGA
GGGGTGCCAGGACATCGCTACGCAGCTCATCTCCAACATGGACATTGACGTGATCCTAGGTGGAGGCCGA
AAGTACATGTTTCGCATGGGAACCCCAGACCCTGAGTACCCAGATGACTACAGCCAAGGTGGGACCAGGC
TGGACGGGAAGAATCTGGTGCAGGAATGGCTGGCGAAGCGCCAGGGTGCCCGGTATGTGTGGAACCGCAC
TGAGCTCATGCAGGCTTCCCTGGACCCGTCTGTGACCCATCTCATGGGTCTCTTTGAGCCTGGAGACATG
AAATACGAGATCCACCGAGACTCCACACTGGACCCCTCCCTGATGGAGATGACAGAGGCTGCCCTGCGCC
TGCTGAGCAGGAACCCCCGCGGCTTCTTCCTCTTCGTGGAGGGTGGTCGCATCGACCATGGTCATCATGA
AAGCAGGGCTTACCGGGCACTGACTGAGACGATCATGTTCGACGACGCCATTGAGAGGGCGGGCCAGCTC
ACCAGCGAGGAGGACACGCTGAGCCTCGTCACTGCCGACCACTCCCACGTCTTCTCCTTCGGAGGCTACC
CCCTGCGAGGGAGCTCCATCTTCGGGCTGGCCCCTGGCAAGGCCCGGGACAGGAAGGCCTACACGGTCCT
CCTATACGGAAACGGTCCAGGCTATGTGCTCAAGGACGGCGCCCGGCCGGATGTTACCGAGAGCGAGAGC
GGGAGCCCCGAGTATCGGCAGCAGTCAGCAGTGCCCCTGGACGAAGAGACCCACGCAGGCGAGGACGTGG
CGGTGTTCGCGCGCGGCCCGCAGGCGCACCTGGTTCACGGCGTGCAGGAGCAGACCTTCATAGCGCACGT
CATGGCCTTCGCCGCCTGCCTGGAGCCCTACACCGCCTGCGACCTGGCGCCCCCCGCCGGCACCACCGAC
GCCGCGCACCCGGGTTCTAGAGGAAGCACCTCCGGCGATAACGATTACAAGGATGATGATGATAAGGCCA
GCGGCACCGGTCATCATCACCATCACCATTGAGTTTAAACCCGCTGATCAGCCTCGACTGTGCCTTCTAA
GGCCTGAGCTCGCTGATCAGCCTCGATCGAGGATCCAGACATGATAAGATACATTGATGAGTTTGGACAA
ACCACAACTAGAATGCAGTGAAAAAAATGCTTTATTTGTGAAATTTGTGATGCTATTGCTTTATTTGTAA
CCATTATAAGCTGCAATAAACAAGTTAACAACAACAATTGCATTCATTTTATGTTTCAGGTTCAGGGGGA
GGTGTGGGAGGTTTTTTAAAGCAAGTAAAACCTCTACAAATGTGGTATGGCTGATTATGATCAGTCGACC
TGCAGGCATGCAAGCTTGGCGTAATCATGGTCATAGCTGTTTCCTGTGTGAAATTGTTATCCGCTCACAA
TTCCACACAACATACGAGCCGGAAGCATAAAGTGTAAAGCCTGGGGTGCCTAATGAGTGAGCTAACTCAC
ATTAATTGCGTTGCGCTCACTGCCCGCTTTCCAGTCGGGAAACCTGTCGTGCCAGCTGCATTAATGAATC
GGCCAACGCGCGGGGAGAGGCGGTTTGCGTATTGGGCGCTCTTCCGCTTCCTCGCTCACTGACTCGCTGC
GCTCGGTCGTTCGGCTGCGGCGAGCGGTATCAGCTCACTCAAAGGCGGTAATACGGTTATCCACAGAATC
AGGGGATAACGCAGGAAAGAACATGTGAGCAAAAGGCCAGCAAAAGGCCAGGAACCGTAAAAAGGCCGCG
TTGCTGGCGTTTTTCCATAGGCTCCGCCCCCCTGACGAGCATCACAAAAATCGACGCTCAAGTCAGAGGT
GGCGAAACCCGACAGGACTATAAAGATACCAGGCGTTTCCCCCTGGAAGCTCCCTCGTGCGCTCTCCTGT
TCCGACCCTGCCGCTTACCGGATACCTGTCCGCCTTTCTCCCTTCGGGAAGCGTGGCGCTTTCTCATAGC
TCACGCTGTAGGTATCTCAGTTCGGTGTAGGTCGTTCGCTCCAAGCTGGGCTGTGTGCACGAACCCCCCG
TTCAGCCCGACCGCTGCGCCTTATCCGGTAACTATCGTCTTGAGTCCAACCCGGTAAGACACGACTTATC
GCCACTGGCAGCAGCCACTGGTAACAGGATTAGCAGAGCGAGGTATGTAGGCGGTGCTACAGAGTTCTTG
AAGTGGTGGCCTAACTACGGCTACACTAGAAGAACAGTATTTGGTATCTGCGCTCTGCTGAAGCCAGTTA
CCTTCGGAAAAAGAGTTGGTAGCTCTTGATCCGGCAAACAAACCACCGCTGGTAGCGGTGGTTTTTTTGT
TTGCAAGCAGCAGATTACGCGCAGAAAAAAAGGATCTCAAGAAGATCCTTTGATCTTTTCTACGGGGTCT
GACGCTCAGTGGAACGAAAACTCACGTTAAGGGATTTTGGTCATGAGATTATCAAAAAGGATCTTCACCT
AGATCCTTTTAAATTAAAAATGAAGTTTTAAATCAATCTAAAGTATATATGAGTAAACTTGGTCTGACAG
TTACCAATGCTTAATCAGTGAGGCACCTATCTCAGCGATCTGTCTATTTCGTTCATCCATAGTTGCCTGA
CTCCCCGTCGTGTAGATAACTACGATACGGGAGGGCTTACCATCTGGCCCCAGTGCTGCAATGATACCGC
GAGACCCACGCTCACCGGCTCCAGATTTATCAGCAATAAACCAGCCAGCCGGAAGGGCCGAGCGCAGAAG
TGGTCCTGCAACTTTATCCGCCTCCATCCAGTCTATTAATTGTTGCCGGGAAGCTAGAGTAAGTAGTTCG
CCAGTTAATAGTTTGCGCAACGTTGTTGCCATTGCTACAGGCATCGTGGTGTCACGCTCGTCGTTTGGTA
TGGCTTCATTCAGCTCCGGTTCCCAACGATCAAGGCGAGTTACATGATCCCCCATGTTGTGCAAAAAAGC
GGTTAGCTCCTTCGGTCCTCCGATCGTTGTCAGAAGTAAGTTGGCCGCAGTGTTATCACTCATGGTTATG
GCAGCACTGCATAATTCTCTTACTGTCATGCCATCCGTAAGATGCTTTTCTGTGACTGGTGAGTACTCAA
CCAAGTCATTCTGAGAATAGTGTATGCGGCGACCGAGTTGCTCTTGCCCGGCGTCAATACGGGATAATAC
CGCGCCACATAGCAGAACTTTAAAAGTGCTCATCATTGGAAAACGTTCTTCGGGGCGAAAACTCTCAAGG
ATCTTACCGCTGTTGAGATCCAGTTCGATGTAACCCACTCGTGCACCCAACTGATCTTCAGCATCTTTTA
CTTTCACCAGCGTTTCTGGGTGAGCAAAAACAGGAAGGCAAAATGCCGCAAAAAAGGGAATAAGGGCGAC
ACGGAAATGTTGAATACTCATACTCTTCCTTTTTCAATATTATTGAAGCATTTATCAGGGTTATTGTCTC
ATGAGCGGATACATATTTGAATGTATTTAGAAAAATAAACAAATAGGGGTTCCGCGCACATTTCCCCGAA
AAGTGCCACCTGACGTCTAAGAAACCATTATTATCATGACATTAACCTATAAAAATAGGCGTATCACGAG
GCCCTTTCGTCTCGCGCGTTTCGGTGATGACGGTGAAAACCTCTGACACATGCAGCTCCCGGAGACGGTC
ACAGCTTGTCTGTAAGCGGATGCCGGGAGCAGACAAGCCCGTCAGGGCGCGTCAGCGGGTGTTGGCGGGT
GTCGGGGCTGGCTTAACTATGCGGCATCAGAGCAGATTGTACTGAGAGTGCACCATATGCGGTGTGAAAT
ACCGCACAGATGCGTAAGGAGAAAATACCGCATCAGGCGCCATTCGCCATTCAGGCTGCGCAACTGTTGG
GAAGGGCGATCGGTGCGGGCCTCTTCGCTATTACGCCAGCTGGCGAAAGGGGGATGTGCTGCAAGGCGAT
TAAGTTGGGTAACGCCAGGGTTTTCCCAGTCACGACGTT
